>Addgene plasmid #160827 | pXWS40tetO | addgene full sequence | sequence record 317106 | Addgene NGS Result
GGCTTCCTCGCTCACTGACTCGCTGCGCTCGGTCGTTCGGCTGCGGCGAGCGGTATCAGCTCACTCAAAG
GCGGTAATCTCGAGTCCCGTCAAGTCAGCGTAATGCTCTGCCAGTGTTACAACCAATTAACCAATTCTGA
TTAGAAAAACTCATCGAGCATCAAATGAAACTGCAATTTATTCATATCAGGATTATCGATACCATATTTT
TGAAAAAGCCGTTTCTGTAATGAAGGAGAAAACTCACCGAGGCAGTTCCATAGGATGGCAAGATCCTGGT
ATCGGTCTGCGATTCCGACTCGTCCAACATCAATACAACCTATTAATTTCCCCTCGTCAAAAATAAGGTT
ATCAAGTGAGAAATCACCATGAGTGACGACTGAATCCGGTGAGAATGGCAAAAGCTTATGCATTTCTTTC
CAGACTTGTTCAACAGGCCAGCCATTACGCTCGTCATCAAAATCACTCGCATCAACCAAACCGTTATTCA
TTCGTGATTGCGCCTGAGCGAGACGAAATACGCGATCGCTGTTAAAAGGACAATTACAAACAGGAATCGA
ATGCAACCGGCGCAGGAACACTGCCAGCGCATCAACAATATTTTCACCTGAATCAGGATATTCTTCTAAT
ACCTGGAATGCTGTTTTCCCGGGGATCGCAGTGGTGAGTAACCATGCATCATCAGGAGTACGGATAAAAT
GCTTGATGGTCGGAAGAGGCATAAATTCCGTCAGCCAGTTTAGTCTGACCATCTCATCTGTAACATCATT
GGCAACGCTACCTTTGCCATGTTTCAGAAACAACTCTGGCGCATCGGGCTTCCCATACAATCGATAGATT
GTCGCACCTGATTGCCCGACATTATCGCGAGCCCATTTATACCCATATAAATCAGCATCCATGTTGGAAT
TTAATCGCGGCCTGGAGCAAGACGTTTCCCGTTGAATATGGCTCATAACACCCCTTGTATTACTGTTTAT
GTAAGCAGACAGTTTTATTGTTCATGATGATATATTTTTATCTTGTGCAATGTAACATCAGAGATTTTGA
GACACAACGTGGCTTTGTTGAATAAATCGAACTTTTGCTGAGTTGAAGGATCAGATCACGCATCTTCCCG
ACAACGCAGACCGTTCCGTGGCAAAGCAAAAGTTCAAAATCACCAACTGGTCCACCTACAACAAAGCTCT
CATCAACCGTGGCTCCCTCACTTTCTGGCTGGATGATGGGGCGATTCAGGCCTGGTATGAGTCAGCAACA
CCTTCTTCACGAGGCAGACCTCAGCGCTAGCGGAGTGTATACTGGCTTACTATGTTGGCACTGATGAGGG
TGTCAGTGAAGTGCTTCATGTGGCAGGAGAAAAAAGGCTGCACCGGTGCGTCAGCAGAATATGTGATACA
GGATATATTCCGCTTCCTCGCTCACTGACTCGCTACGCTCGGTCGTTCGACTGCGGCGAGCGGAAATGGC
TTACGAACGGGGCGGAGATTTCCTGGAAGATGCCAGGAAGATACTTAACAGGGAAGTGAGAGGGCCGCGG
CAAAGCCGTTTTTCCATAGGCTCCGCCCCCTGACAAGCATCACGAAATCTGACGCTCAAATCAGTGGTGG
CGAAACCCGACAGGACTATAAAGATACCAGGCGTTTCCCCCTGGCGGCTCCCTCGTGCGCTCTCCTGTTC
CTGCCTTTCGGTTTACCGGTGTCATTCCGCTGTTATGGCCGCGTTTGTCTCATTCCACGCCTGACACTCA
GTTCCGGGTAGGCAGTTCGCTCCAAGCTGGACTGTATGCACGAACCCCCCGTTCAGTCCGACCGCTGCGC
CTTATCCGGTAACTATCGTCTTGAGTCCAACCCGGAAAGACATGCAAAAGCACCACTGGCAGCAGCCACT
GGTAATTGATTTAGAGGAGTTAGTCTTGAAGTCATGCGCCGGTTAAGGCTAAACTGAAAGGACAAGTTTT
GGTGACTGCGCTCCTCCAAGCCAGTTACCTCGGTTCAAAGAGTTGGTAGCTCAGAGAACCTTCAAAAAAC
CGCCCTGCAAGGCGGTTTTTTCGTTTTCAGAGCAAGAGATTACGCGCAGACCAAAACGATCTCAAGAAGA
TCATCTTATTAAGGGGTCTGACGCTCAGTGGAACGAAAACTCACGTTAAGGGATTTTGGTCATGAGATTA
TCAAAAAGGATCTTCACCTAGATCCTTTTAAATTAAAAATGAAGTTTTAAATCAATCTAAAGTATATATG
AGTAAACTTGGTCTGACAGTTACCAATGCTTAATCAGTGAGGCACCTATCTCAGCGATCTGTCTATTTCG
TTCATCCATAGTTGCCTGACTCCCCGTCGTGTAGATAACTACGATACGGGAGGGCTTACCATCTGGCCCC
AGTGCTGCAATGATACCGCGAGACCCACGCTCACCGGCTCCAGATTTATCAGCAATAAACCAGCCAGCCG
GAAGGGCCGAGCGCAGAAGTGGTCCTGCAACTTTATCCGCCTCCATCCAGTCTATTCCATGGTGCCACCT
GACGTCTAAGAAACCATTATTATCATGACATTAACCTATAAAAATAGGCGTATCACGAGGCAGAATTTCA
GATAAAAAAAATCCTTAGCTTTCGCTAAGGATGATTTCTGGAATTCGCGGCCGCTTCTAGAGATCGATTT
TAGAGCTGCCTCCCTATCAGTGATAGAGATTGCTACAACTGCAAGGTAGTCCCGGTATCCCTATCAGTGA
TAGAGACTGATAGCTACGAGTCTGAGATCCTACTTGTCCCTATCAGTGATAGAGACAGTACCGAGTTTTC
CCTATCAGTGATAGAGAGCTCATACTGCGACAGAGTCTTTTCCCTATCAGTGATAGAGATAGGCTCCTTT
GTCAAAAGTGATCGCTTCCCTATCAGTGATAGAGACTTCACGGGATAATGTGTTCTACTCCCTATCAGTG
ATAGAGAGCTTAAGTCAATCCAATGCGTTCAGGTGCTCCCTATCAGTGATAGAGAAACTCCGTCATCGTG
GATGTCAATACTGACTCCCTATCAGTGATAGAGATTGATTTCACCGCTGGCGTCAATTCCCTATCAGTGA
TAGAGACTTAGGTGTCCCTAGAATTACTAGAGATCGATTTTAGAGCTGCCTCCCTATCAGTGATAGAGAT
TGCTACAACTGCAAGGTAGTCCCGGTATCCCTATCAGTGATAGAGACTGATAGCTACGAGTCTGAGATCC
TACTTGTCCCTATCAGTGATAGAGACAGTACCGAGTTTTCCCTATCAGTGATAGAGAGCTCATACTGCGA
CAGAGTCTTTTCCCTATCAGTGATAGAGATAGGCTCCTTTGTCAAAAGTGATCGCTTCCCTATCAGTGAT
AGAGACTTCACGGGATAATGTGTTCTACTCCCTATCAGTGATAGAGAGCTTAAGTCAATCCAATGCGTTC
AGGTGCTCCCTATCAGTGATAGAGAAACTCCGTCATCGTGGATGTCAATACTGACTCCCTATCAGTGATA
GAGATTGATTTCACCGCTGGCGTCAATTCCCTATCAGTGATAGAGACTTAGGTGTCCCTAGAATTACTAG
AGATCGATTTTAGAGCTGCCTCCCTATCAGTGATAGAGATTGCTACAACTGCAAGGTAGTCCCGGTATCC
CTATCAGTGATAGAGACTGATAGCTACGAGTCTGAGATCCTACTTGTCCCTATCAGTGATAGAGACAGTA
CCGAGTTTTCCCTATCAGTGATAGAGAGCTCATACTGCGACAGAGTCTTTTCCCTATCAGTGATAGAGAT
AGGCTCCTTTGTCAAAAGTGATCGCTTCCCTATCAGTGATAGAGACTTCACGGGATAATGTGTTCTACTC
CCTATCAGTGATAGAGAGCTTAAGTCAATCCAATGCGTTCAGGTGCTCCCTATCAGTGATAGAGAAACTC
CGTCATCGTGGATGTCAATACTGACTCCCTATCAGTGATAGAGATTGATTTCACCGCTGGCGTCAATTCC
CTATCAGTGATAGAGACTTAGGTGTCCCTAGAATTACTAGAGATCGATTTTAGAGCTGCCTCCCTATCAG
TGATAGAGATTGCTACAACTGCAAGGTAGTCCCGGTATCCCTATCAGTGATAGAGACTGATAGCTACGAG
TCTGAGATCCTACTTGTCCCTATCAGTGATAGAGACAGTACCGAGTTTTCCCTATCAGTGATAGAGAGCT
CATACTGCGACAGAGTCTTTTCCCTATCAGTGATAGAGATAGGCTCCTTTGTCAAAAGTGATCGCTTCCC
TATCAGTGATAGAGACTTCACGGGATAATGTGTTCTACTCCCTATCAGTGATAGAGAGCTTAAGTCAATC
CAATGCGTTCAGGTGCTCCCTATCAGTGATAGAGAAACTCCGTCATCGTGGATGTCAATACTGACTCCCT
ATCAGTGATAGAGATTGATTTCACCGCTGGCGTCAATTCCCTATCAGTGATAGAGACTTAGGTGTCCCTA
GAATTACTAGAGCCAGGCATCAAATAAAACGAAAGGCTCAGTCGAAAGACTGGGCCTTTCGTTTTATCTG
TTGTTTGTCGGTGAACGCTCTCTACTAGAGTCACACTGGCTCACCTTCGGGTGGGCCTTTCTGCGTTTAT
ATACTAGTAGCGGCCGCTGCA
Features (pLannotate 1.2.2; 50 found; start..end, strand, type, name):
    141..956     -  CDS            KanR: aminoglycoside phosphotransferase; aph(3')-Ia; confers resistance to kanamycin in bacteria or G418 (Geneticin®) in eukaryotes
   1283..1309    +  misc_feature   bom (fragment): basis of mobility region from pBR322
   1408..1463    -  rep_origin     RSF ori (fragment): Plasmids containing the RSF 1030 origin of replication can be propagated in E. coli cells that contain additional plasmids with compatible origins.
   1551..2095    -  rep_origin     p15A ori: Plasmids containing the medium-copy-number p15A origin of replication can be propagated in E. coli cells that contain a second plasmid with the ColE1 origin.
   2261..2506    -  CDS            bla(M) (fragment): β-lactamase lacking the signal sequence; bla(M); allows cytosolic expression of β-lactamase
   2585..2628    -  terminator     bacterial terminator: putative bacterial transcription terminator
   2631..2652    +  misc_feature   BioBrick prefix: BioBrick prefix for parts that do not start with "ATG"
   2671..2692    +  promoter       PLtetO-1 promoter (fragment): modified phage lambda PL promoter with tet operator sites (Lutz and Bujard, 1997)
   2717..2736    +  promoter       PLtetO-1 promoter (fragment): modified phage lambda PL promoter with tet operator sites (Lutz and Bujard, 1997)
   2767..2785    +  protein_bind   tet operator: tetO; bacterial operator O2 for the tetR and tetA genes tetracycline repressor TetR
   2799..2817    +  protein_bind   tet operator: tetO; bacterial operator O2 for the tetR and tetA genes tetracycline repressor TetR
   2841..2861    +  promoter       PLtetO-1 promoter (fragment): modified phage lambda PL promoter with tet operator sites (Lutz and Bujard, 1997)
   2887..2908    +  promoter       H1-2O2 promoter (fragment): doxycycline-inducible variant of the human H1 RNA promoter (Henriksen et al., 2007)
   2926..2947    +  promoter       tight TRE promoter (fragment): Tet-responsive promoter PTight, consisting of seven tet operator sequences followed by the minimal CMV promoter
   2976..2997    +  protein_bind   tetracycline response element (fragment): contains seven copies of the tetracycline operator tetO tetracycline repressor TetR
   3026..3048    +  promoter       PLtetO-1 promoter (fragment): modified phage lambda PL promoter with tet operator sites (Lutz and Bujard, 1997)
   3068..3090    +  promoter       H1-2O2 promoter (fragment): doxycycline-inducible variant of the human H1 RNA promoter (Henriksen et al., 2007)
   3131..3152    +  promoter       PLtetO-1 promoter (fragment): modified phage lambda PL promoter with tet operator sites (Lutz and Bujard, 1997)
   3177..3196    +  promoter       PLtetO-1 promoter (fragment): modified phage lambda PL promoter with tet operator sites (Lutz and Bujard, 1997)
   3227..3245    +  protein_bind   tet operator: tetO; bacterial operator O2 for the tetR and tetA genes tetracycline repressor TetR
   3259..3277    +  protein_bind   tet operator: tetO; bacterial operator O2 for the tetR and tetA genes tetracycline repressor TetR
   3301..3321    +  promoter       PLtetO-1 promoter (fragment): modified phage lambda PL promoter with tet operator sites (Lutz and Bujard, 1997)
   3347..3368    +  promoter       H1-2O2 promoter (fragment): doxycycline-inducible variant of the human H1 RNA promoter (Henriksen et al., 2007)
   3386..3407    +  promoter       tight TRE promoter (fragment): Tet-responsive promoter PTight, consisting of seven tet operator sequences followed by the minimal CMV promoter
   3436..3457    +  protein_bind   tetracycline response element (fragment): contains seven copies of the tetracycline operator tetO tetracycline repressor TetR
   3486..3508    +  promoter       PLtetO-1 promoter (fragment): modified phage lambda PL promoter with tet operator sites (Lutz and Bujard, 1997)
   3528..3550    +  promoter       H1-2O2 promoter (fragment): doxycycline-inducible variant of the human H1 RNA promoter (Henriksen et al., 2007)
   3591..3612    +  promoter       PLtetO-1 promoter (fragment): modified phage lambda PL promoter with tet operator sites (Lutz and Bujard, 1997)
   3637..3656    +  promoter       PLtetO-1 promoter (fragment): modified phage lambda PL promoter with tet operator sites (Lutz and Bujard, 1997)
   3687..3705    +  protein_bind   tet operator: tetO; bacterial operator O2 for the tetR and tetA genes tetracycline repressor TetR
   3719..3737    +  protein_bind   tet operator: tetO; bacterial operator O2 for the tetR and tetA genes tetracycline repressor TetR
   3761..3781    +  promoter       PLtetO-1 promoter (fragment): modified phage lambda PL promoter with tet operator sites (Lutz and Bujard, 1997)
   3807..3828    +  promoter       H1-2O2 promoter (fragment): doxycycline-inducible variant of the human H1 RNA promoter (Henriksen et al., 2007)
   3846..3867    +  promoter       tight TRE promoter (fragment): Tet-responsive promoter PTight, consisting of seven tet operator sequences followed by the minimal CMV promoter
   3896..3917    +  protein_bind   tetracycline response element (fragment): contains seven copies of the tetracycline operator tetO tetracycline repressor TetR
   3946..3968    +  promoter       PLtetO-1 promoter (fragment): modified phage lambda PL promoter with tet operator sites (Lutz and Bujard, 1997)
   3988..4010    +  promoter       H1-2O2 promoter (fragment): doxycycline-inducible variant of the human H1 RNA promoter (Henriksen et al., 2007)
   4051..4072    +  promoter       PLtetO-1 promoter (fragment): modified phage lambda PL promoter with tet operator sites (Lutz and Bujard, 1997)
   4097..4116    +  promoter       PLtetO-1 promoter (fragment): modified phage lambda PL promoter with tet operator sites (Lutz and Bujard, 1997)
   4147..4165    +  protein_bind   tet operator: tetO; bacterial operator O2 for the tetR and tetA genes tetracycline repressor TetR
   4179..4197    +  protein_bind   tet operator: tetO; bacterial operator O2 for the tetR and tetA genes tetracycline repressor TetR
   4221..4241    +  promoter       PLtetO-1 promoter (fragment): modified phage lambda PL promoter with tet operator sites (Lutz and Bujard, 1997)
   4267..4288    +  promoter       H1-2O2 promoter (fragment): doxycycline-inducible variant of the human H1 RNA promoter (Henriksen et al., 2007)
   4306..4327    +  promoter       tight TRE promoter (fragment): Tet-responsive promoter PTight, consisting of seven tet operator sequences followed by the minimal CMV promoter
   4356..4377    +  protein_bind   tetracycline response element (fragment): contains seven copies of the tetracycline operator tetO tetracycline repressor TetR
   4406..4428    +  promoter       PLtetO-1 promoter (fragment): modified phage lambda PL promoter with tet operator sites (Lutz and Bujard, 1997)
   4448..4470    +  promoter       H1-2O2 promoter (fragment): doxycycline-inducible variant of the human H1 RNA promoter (Henriksen et al., 2007)
   4501..4572    +  terminator     rrnB T1 terminator: transcription terminator T1 from the E. coli rrnB gene
   4588..4615    +  terminator     T7Te terminator: phage T7 early transcription terminator
   4622..1       +  misc_feature   BioBrick suffix (across the origin): universal suffix for all parts
