[The description below was written by a language model from this plasmid's Addgene catalogue record and pLannotate feature annotations shown in this document.]
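Description:
pXWS40tetO is a bacterial synthetic-biology plasmid built on the BioBrick backbone pSB3K3. It carries a non-coding "DNA sponge" made of 40 tandem copies of the tet operator (tetO). The backbone replicates from the p15A origin, which is compatible with ColE1-type plasmids and is recorded here as low copy. It is selected through a kanamycin resistance gene encoding an aminoglycoside phosphotransferase. The feature table also flags short fragments resembling bom, the RSF origin and β-lactamase, which appear to be backbone remnants or partial sequence matches rather than functional elements. A putative bacterial terminator sits just upstream of the cloning region.

The synthetic insert of roughly 2 kb lies between the BioBrick prefix and suffix and was cloned with EcoRI and PstI, both of which remain intact. The annotation software labels the array as a long series of short hits to the tet operator, PLtetO-1, H1-2O2, tight TRE and the tetracycline response element. These 19–23 nt matches are best read as individual tetO sites seen in different sequence contexts, not as working promoters. They recur in a pattern consistent with a repeated block of operators. The record states no promoter driving expression and no coding sequence in the insert. The array is followed by the rrnB T1 and T7Te terminators, the "t" in the insert name.

The operator array acts as a decoy that titrates TetR away from its regulated promoters. According to the associated publication, such sponges are used to tune gene expression and reduce protein toxicity. The depositor notes that the repetitive array may be prone to recombination, so checking several independent isolates is advised.
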