Addgene plasmid #160827: pXWS40tetO
Purpose: 40 repeats of tetO sponge
Depositing lab: Baojun Wang. Depositing organization: University of Edinburgh. Publication: Synthetic protein-binding DNA sponge as a tool to tune gene expression and mitigate protein toxicity. Wan X, Pinto F, Yu L, Wang B. Nat Commun. 2020 Nov 24;11(1):5961. doi: 10.1038/s41467-020-19552-9. PubMed 33235249.
Backbone
  Vector backbone: pSB3K3
  Backbone size w/o insert (bp): 2672
  Vector type: Synthetic Biology
Growth in bacteria
  Bacterial resistance: Kanamycin, 50 μg/mL
  Growth temperature: 30°C
  Growth strain: NEB Stable
  Copy number: Low Copy
Gene/Insert
  Gene/Insert name: (40 X tetO)-t
  Species: Synthetic
  Insert size (bp): 1969
  Cloning method: Restriction Enzyme; 5′ cloning site EcoRI (not destroyed); 3′ cloning site PstI (not destroyed)
  Sequencing primers: 5′ TGCCACCTGACGTCTAAGAA; 3′ ATTACCGCCTTTGAGTGAGC
Terms and licenses: Academic/Nonprofit Terms; Industry Terms: Not Available to Industry
Depositor comments: This plasmid may be prone to recombination. It is recommended to screen multiple DNA preparations from cultures started from single colonies.
How to cite: pXWS40tetO was a gift from Baojun Wang (Addgene plasmid # 160827 ; http://n2t.net/addgene:160827 ; RRID:Addgene_160827)
