>Addgene plasmid #160827 | pXWS40tetO | depositor partial sequence | sequence record 311328 | (40 X tetO)-t
ATCGATTTTAGAGCTGCCTCCCTATCAGTGATAGAGATTGCTACAACTGCAAGGTAGTCCCGGTATCCCT
ATCAGTGATAGAGACTGATAGCTACGAGTCTGAGATCCTACTTGTCCCTATCAGTGATAGAGACAGTACC
GAGTTTTCCCTATCAGTGATAGAGAGCTCATACTGCGACAGAGTCTTTTCCCTATCAGTGATAGAGATAG
GCTCCTTTGTCAAAAGTGATCGCTTCCCTATCAGTGATAGAGACTTCACGGGATAATGTGTTCTACTCCC
TATCAGTGATAGAGAGCTTAAGTCAATCCAATGCGTTCAGGTGCTCCCTATCAGTGATAGAGAAACTCCG
TCATCGTGGATGTCAATACTGACTCCCTATCAGTGATAGAGATTGATTTCACCGCTGGCGTCAATTCCCT
ATCAGTGATAGAGACTTAGGTGTCCCTAGAATTACTAGAGATCGATTTTAGAGCTGCCTCCCTATCAGTG
ATAGAGATTGCTACAACTGCAAGGTAGTCCCGGTATCCCTATCAGTGATAGAGACTGATAGCTACGAGTC
TGAGATCCTACTTGTCCCTATCAGTGATAGAGACAGTACCGAGTTTTCCCTATCAGTGATAGAGAGCTCA
TACTGCGACAGAGTCTTTTCCCTATCAGTGATAGAGATAGGCTCCTTTGTCAAAAGTGATCGCTTCCCTA
TCAGTGATAGAGACTTCACGGGATAATGTGTTCTACTCCCTATCAGTGATAGAGAGCTTAAGTCAATCCA
ATGCGTTCAGGTGCTCCCTATCAGTGATAGAGAAACTCCGTCATCGTGGATGTCAATACTGACTCCCTAT
CAGTGATAGAGATTGATTTCACCGCTGGCGTCAATTCCCTATCAGTGATAGAGACTTAGGTGTCCCTAGA
ATTACTAGAGATCGATTTTAGAGCTGCCTCCCTATCAGTGATAGAGATTGCTACAACTGCAAGGTAGTCC
CGGTATCCCTATCAGTGATAGAGACTGATAGCTACGAGTCTGAGATCCTACTTGTCCCTATCAGTGATAG
AGACAGTACCGAGTTTTCCCTATCAGTGATAGAGAGCTCATACTGCGACAGAGTCTTTTCCCTATCAGTG
ATAGAGATAGGCTCCTTTGTCAAAAGTGATCGCTTCCCTATCAGTGATAGAGACTTCACGGGATAATGTG
TTCTACTCCCTATCAGTGATAGAGAGCTTAAGTCAATCCAATGCGTTCAGGTGCTCCCTATCAGTGATAG
AGAAACTCCGTCATCGTGGATGTCAATACTGACTCCCTATCAGTGATAGAGATTGATTTCACCGCTGGCG
TCAATTCCCTATCAGTGATAGAGACTTAGGTGTCCCTAGAATTACTAGAGATCGATTTTAGAGCTGCCTC
CCTATCAGTGATAGAGATTGCTACAACTGCAAGGTAGTCCCGGTATCCCTATCAGTGATAGAGACTGATA
GCTACGAGTCTGAGATCCTACTTGTCCCTATCAGTGATAGAGACAGTACCGAGTTTTCCCTATCAGTGAT
AGAGAGCTCATACTGCGACAGAGTCTTTTCCCTATCAGTGATAGAGATAGGCTCCTTTGTCAAAAGTGAT
CGCTTCCCTATCAGTGATAGAGACTTCACGGGATAATGTGTTCTACTCCCTATCAGTGATAGAGAGCTTA
AGTCAATCCAATGCGTTCAGGTGCTCCCTATCAGTGATAGAGAAACTCCGTCATCGTGGATGTCAATACT
GACTCCCTATCAGTGATAGAGATTGATTTCACCGCTGGCGTCAATTCCCTATCAGTGATAGAGACTTAGG
TGTCCCTAGAATTACTAGAGCCAGGCATCAAATAAAACGAAAGGCTCAGTCGAAAGACTGGGCCTTTCGT
TTTATCTGTTGTTTGTCGGTGAACGCTCTCTACTAGAGTCACACTGGCTCACCTTCGGGTGGGCCTTTCT
GCGTTTATA
